Addgene plasmid #115240: pZ M2rtTA_CAGG TetON-Sox10
Purpose: RMCE donor vector for inducible expression of SOX10 constitutive expression of m2rtTA (generated from plasmid #112668)
Depositing lab: Catherine Verfaillie. Publication: SOX10 Single Transcription Factor-Based Fast and Efficient Generation of Oligodendrocytes from Human Pluripotent Stem Cells. Garcia-Leon JA, Kumar M, Boon R, Chau D, One J, Wolfs E, Eggermont K, Berckmans P, Gunhanlar N, de Vrij F, Lendemeijer B, Pavie B, Corthout N, Kushner SA, Davila JC, Lambrichts I, Hu WS, Verfaillie CM. Stem Cell Reports. 2018 Feb 13;10(2):655-672. doi: 10.1016/j.stemcr.2017.12.014. Epub 2018 Jan 11. PubMed 29337119.
Backbone
  Vector backbone: pZ P TetON-3XFLAG-tdT CAGG-m2rtTA v2 (AddGene 112668)
  Backbone size w/o insert (bp): 9100
  Total vector size (bp): 10497
  Vector type: Mammalian Expression
  Selectable markers: Puromycin
Growth in bacteria
  Bacterial resistance: Ampicillin, 100 μg/mL
  Growth temperature: 37°C
  Growth strain: DH5alpha
  Copy number: High Copy
Gene/Insert
  Gene/Insert name: SOX10 (alt name: SRY-box 10)
  Species: H. sapiens (human)
  Insert size (bp): 1401
  GenBank ID: NM_006941.3
  Entrez Gene: SOX10 (a.k.a. DOM, PCWH, SOX-10, WS2E, WS4, WS4C)
Terms and licenses: Academic/Nonprofit Terms; Industry Terms: Not Available to Industry
How to cite: pZ M2rtTA_CAGG TetON-Sox10 was a gift from Catherine Verfaillie (Addgene plasmid # 115240 ; http://n2t.net/addgene:115240 ; RRID:Addgene_115240)
