[The description below was written by a language model from this plasmid's Addgene catalogue record and pLannotate feature annotations shown in this document.]
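Description:
pZ M2rtTA_CAGG TetON-Sox10 is a mammalian expression plasmid described as a donor vector for recombinase-mediated cassette exchange (RMCE). It delivers an all-in-one doxycycline-inducible human SOX10 cassette and was derived from a parental TetON-3XFLAG-tdT/CAGG-m2rtTA vector. The bacterial portion is pBluescript-like, with a high-copy ColE1/pUC origin, an f1 origin, ampicillin resistance, lac promoter/lacZα remnants and flanking T3 and T7 promoters. Puromycin is the selectable marker in mammalian cells. The catalogue lists about 10.5 kb. The two sequence records are slightly shorter (about 10.4 kb) but carry the same 28 annotated features in the same arrangement.

The payload has two divergently oriented expression units. In one, a tight TRE promoter (tet operator repeats with a minimal CMV promoter) drives the full-length human SOX10 coding sequence, followed by an HSV TK polyadenylation signal. In the other, a CAGG promoter (CMV enhancer, chicken β-actin promoter and chimeric intron) constitutively expresses the reverse tetracycline transactivator (annotated as rtTA-Advanced), terminated by a bGH poly(A). The transactivator binds the TRE only when doxycycline is present, so SOX10 is switched on by adding the drug. A promoterless puromycin resistance gene preceded by a splice acceptor and followed by a bGH poly(A) acts as a gene trap, expressed only after insertion into an active locus. The whole cassette lies between left and right AAVS1 (PPP1R12C intron 1) homology arms. Only one minimal FRT site is annotated, next to the right arm. A second, heterospecific site would be expected for FLP-based exchange, but none is identified in the feature tables. According to the associated publication, the construct is used for SOX10-driven generation of oligodendrocytes from human pluripotent stem cells.
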