Features (pLannotate 1.2.2; 28 found; start..end, strand, type, name):
     24..128     +  promoter       AmpR promoter: bla
    129..989     +  CDS            AmpR: β-lactamase; bla; confers resistance to ampicillin, carbenicillin, and related antibiotics
   1160..1748    +  rep_origin     ori: high-copy-number ColE1/pMB1/pBR322/pUC origin of replication
   1931..2023    +  CDS            lacI (fragment): lac repressor; lacI; The lac repressor binds to the lac operator to inhibit transcription in E. coli. This inhibition can be relieved by adding lactose or isopropyl-β-D-thiogalactopyranoside (IPTG).
   2036..2057    +  protein_bind   CAP binding site: CAP binding activates transcription in the presence of cAMP. E. coli catabolite activator protein
   2072..2102    +  promoter       lac promoter: promoter for the E. coli lac operon
   2110..2126    +  protein_bind   lac operator: The lac repressor binds to the lac operator to inhibit transcription in E. coli. This inhibition can be relieved by adding lactose or isopropyl-β-D-thiogalactopyranoside (IPTG). lac repressor encoded by lacI
   2171..2189    +  promoter       T3 promoter: promoter for bacteriophage T3 RNA polymerase
   2202..2218    +  misc_feature   MCS (fragment): pBluescript multiple cloning site
   2219..3055    -  misc_feature   HA-R: right homology arm from the adeno-associated virus integration site (AAVS1) within intron 1 of the human PPP1R12C gene
   3065..3098    -  protein_bind   FRT (minimal): supports FLP-mediated excision but not integration (Turan and Bode, 2011) FLP recombinase from the Saccharomyces cerevisiae 2μ plasmid
   3110..3334    -  polyA_signal   bGH poly(A) signal: bovine growth hormone polyadenylation signal
   3348..4094    -  CDS            rtTA-Advanced: improved tetracycline-controlled transactivator In the Tet-On® system, rtTA-Advanced binds to the Tet-responsive element and stimulates transcription only in the presence of tetracycline or doxycycline.
   4177..5193    -  intron         chimeric intron: chimera between introns from chicken β-actin and rabbit β-globin
   5194..5471    -  promoter       chicken β-actin promoter: No description available
   5476..5779    -  enhancer       CMV enhancer: human cytomegalovirus immediate early enhancer
   5910..6188    +  promoter       tight TRE promoter (fragment): Tet-responsive promoter PTight, consisting of seven tet operator sequences followed by the minimal CMV promoter
   6200..7597    +  CDS            SOX10: SOX10_HUMAN - Experimental evidence at protein level: Swiss-Prot protein existence level 1. Transcription factor that plays a central role in developing and mature glia (By similarity). Specifically activates expression of myelin genes, during oligodendrocyte (OL) maturation, such as DUSP15 and MYRF, thereby playing a central role in oligodendrocyte maturation and CNS myelination (By similarity). Once induced, MYRF cooperates with SOX10 to implement the myelination program (By similarity). Transcriptional activator of MITF, acting synergistically with PAX3 (PubMed:21965087). Transcriptional ac
   7664..7711    +  polyA_signal   HSV TK poly(A) signal: herpes simplex virus thymidine kinase polyadenylation signal (Cole and Stacy, 1985)
   7802..7818    -  polyA_signal   bGH poly(A) signal (fragment): bovine growth hormone polyadenylation signal
   7966..8077    -  polyA_signal   bGH poly(A) signal: bovine growth hormone polyadenylation signal
   8116..8181    -  CDS            dmpM (fragment): DMPM_STRAD - Protein inferred from homology: Swiss-Prot protein existence level 3. From Streptomyces alboniger.
   8231..8830    -  CDS            PuroR: puromycin N-acetyltransferase; pac from Streptomyces alboniger; confers resistance to puromycin
   8914..8939    -  misc_feature   SA: splice acceptor site
   8983..9786    -  misc_feature   HA-L: left homology arm from the adeno-associated virus integration site (AAVS1) within intron 1 of the human PPP1R12C gene
   9801..9819    -  promoter       T7 promoter: promoter for bacteriophage T7 RNA polymerase
   9827..9982    +  CDS            lacZα (fragment): LacZα fragment of β-galactosidase; lacZ fragment
   9987..10415   +  rep_origin     f1 ori (sequence partly withheld): f1 bacteriophage origin of replication; arrow indicates direction of (+) strand synthesis
>Addgene plasmid #115240 | pZ M2rtTA_CAGG TetON-Sox10 | depositor full sequence | sequence record 217832 | pZ M2rtTA_CAGG TetON-Sox10 sequence 10444 bps
GTGGCACTTTTCGGGGAAATGTGCGCGGAACCCCTATTTGTTTATTTTTCTAAATACATTCAAATATGTA
TCCGCTCATGAGACAATAACCCTGATAAATGCTTCAATAATATTGAAAAAGGAAGAGTATGAGTATTCAA
CATTTCCGTGTCGCCCTTATTCCCTTTTTTGCGGCATTTTGCCTTCCTGTTTTTGCTCACCCAGAAACGC
TGGTGAAAGTAAAAGATGCTGAAGATCAGTTGGGTGCACGAGTGGGTTACATCGAACTGGATCTCAACAG
CGGTAAGATCCTTGAGAGTTTTCGCCCCGAAGAACGTTTTCCAATGATGAGCACTTTTAAAGTTCTGCTA
TGTGGCGCGGTATTATCCCGTATTGACGCCGGGCAAGAGCAACTCGGTCGCCGCATACACTATTCTCAGA
ATGACTTGGTTGAGTACTCACCAGTCACAGAAAAGCATCTTACGGATGGCATGACAGTAAGAGAATTATG
CAGTGCTGCCATAACCATGAGTGATAACACTGCGGCCAACTTACTTCTGACAACGATCGGAGGACCGAAG
GAGCTAACCGCTTTTTTGCACAACATGGGGGATCATGTAACTCGCCTTGATCGTTGGGAACCGGAGCTGA
ATGAAGCCATACCAAACGACGAGCGTGACACCACGATGCCTGTAGCAATGGCAACAACGTTGCGCAAACT
ATTAACTGGCGAACTACTTACTCTAGCTTCCCGGCAACAATTAATAGACTGGATGGAGGCGGATAAAGTT
GCAGGACCACTTCTGCGCTCGGCCCTTCCGGCTGGCTGGTTTATTGCTGATAAATCTGGAGCCGGTGAGC
GTGGGTCTCGCGGTATCATTGCAGCACTGGGGCCAGATGGTAAGCCCTCCCGTATCGTAGTTATCTACAC
GACGGGGAGTCAGGCAACTATGGATGAACGAAATAGACAGATCGCTGAGATAGGTGCCTCACTGATTAAG
CATTGGTAACTGTCAGACCAAGTTTACTCATATATACTTTAGATTGATTTAAAACTTCATTTTTAATTTA
AAAGGATCTAGGTGAAGATCCTTTTTGATAATCTCATGACCAAAATCCCTTAACGTGAGTTTTCGTTCCA
CTGAGCGTCAGACCCCGTAGAAAAGATCAAAGGATCTTCTTGAGATCCTTTTTTTCTGCGCGTAATCTGC
TGCTTGCAAACAAAAAAACCACCGCTACCAGCGGTGGTTTGTTTGCCGGATCAAGAGCTACCAACTCTTT
TTCCGAAGGTAACTGGCTTCAGCAGAGCGCAGATACCAAATACTGTCCTTCTAGTGTAGCCGTAGTTAGG
CCACCACTTCAAGAACTCTGTAGCACCGCCTACATACCTCGCTCTGCTAATCCTGTTACCAGTGGCTGCT
GCCAGTGGCGATAAGTCGTGTCTTACCGGGTTGGACTCAAGACGATAGTTACCGGATAAGGCGCAGCGGT
CGGGCTGAACGGGGGGTTCGTGCACACAGCCCAGCTTGGAGCGAACGACCTACACCGAACTGAGATACCT
ACAGCGTGAGCTATGAGAAAGCGCCACGCTTCCCGAAGGGAGAAAGGCGGACAGGTATCCGGTAAGCGGC
AGGGTCGGAACAGGAGAGCGCACGAGGGAGCTTCCAGGGGGAAACGCCTGGTATCTTTATAGTCCTGTCG
GGTTTCGCCACCTCTGACTTGAGCGTCGATTTTTGTGATGCTCGTCAGGGGGGCGGAGCCTATGGAAAAA
CGCCAGCAACGCGGCCTTTTTACGGTTCCTGGCCTTTTGCTGGCCTTTTGCTCACATGTTCTTTCCTGCG
TTATCCCCTGATTCTGTGGATAACCGTATTACCGCCTTTGAGTGAGCTGATACCGCTCGCCGCAGCCGAA
CGACCGAGCGCAGCGAGTCAGTGAGCGAGGAAGCGGAAGAGCGCCCAATACGCAAACCGCCTCTCCCCGC
GCGTTGGCCGATTCATTAATGCAGCTGGCACGACAGGTTTCCCGACTGGAAAGCGGGCAGTGAGCGCAAC
GCAATTAATGTGAGTTAGCTCACTCATTAGGCACCCCAGGCTTTACACTTTATGCTTCCGGCTCGTATGT
TGTGTGGAATTGTGAGCGGATAACAATTTCACACAGGAAACAGCTATGACCATGATTACGCCAAGCGCGC
AATTAACCCTCACTAAAGGGAACAAAAGCTGGAGCTCCACCGCGGTGGAGAGCAGAGCCAGGAACCCCTG
TAGGGAAGGGGCAGGAGAGCCAGGGGCATGAGATGGTGGACGAGGAAGGGGGACAGGGAAGCCTGAGCGC
CTCTCCTGGGCTTGCCAAGGACTCAAACCCAGAAGCCCAGAGCAGGGCCTTAGGGAAGCGGGACCCTGCT
CTGGGCGGAGGAATATGTCCCAGATAGCACTGGGGACTCTTTAAGGAAAGAAGGATGGAGAAAGAGAAAG
GGAGTAGAGGCGGCCACGACCTGGTGAACACCTAGGACGCACCATTCTCACAAAGGGAGTTTTCCACACG
GACACCCCCCTCCTCACCACAGCCCTGCCAGGACGGGGCTGGCTACTGGCCTTATCTCACAGGTAAAACT
GACGCACGGAGGAACAATATAAATTGGGGACTAGAAAGGTGAAGAGCCAAAGTTAGAACTCAGGACCAAC
TTATTCTGATTTTGTTTTTCCAAACTGCTTCTCCTCTTGGGAAGTGTAAGGAAGCTGCAGCACCAGGATC
AGTGAAACGCACCAGACAGCCGCGTCAGAGCAGCTCAGGTTCTGGGAGAGGGTAGCGCAGGGTGGCCACT
GAGAACCGGGCAGGTCACGCATCCCCCCCTTCCCTCCCACCCCCTGCCAAGCTCTCCCTCCCAGGATCCT
CTCTGGCTCCATCGTAAGCAAACCTTAGAGGTTCTGGCAAGGAGAGAGATGGCTCCAGGAAATGGGGGTG
TGTCACCAGATAAGGAATCTGCCTAACAGGAGGTGGGGGTTAGACCCAATATCAGGAGACTAGGAAGGAG
GAGGCCTAAGGATGGGGCTTTTCTGTCACCAATCCTGTCCCTAGTAGCGGCCGCGAAGTTCCTATACTTT
CTAGAGAATAGGAACTTCTGCATTTCGAACCATAGAGCCCACCGCATCCCCAGCATGCCTGCTATTGTCT
TCCCAATCCTCCCCCTTGCTGTCCTGCCCCACCCCACCCCCCAGAATAGAATGACACCTACTCAGACAAT
GCGATGCAATTTCCTCATTTTATTAGGAAAGGACAGTGGGAGTGGCACCTTCCAGGGTCAAGGAAGGCAC
GGGGGAGGGGCAAACAACAGATGGCTGGCAACTAGAAGGCACAGTCGAGGCACTAGTTTACCCGGGGAGC
ATGTCAAGGTCAAAATCGTCAAGAGCGTCAGCAGGCAGCATATCAAGGTCAAAGTCGTCAAGGGCATCGG
CTGGGAGCATGTCTAAGTCAAAATCGTCAAGGGCGTCGGCCGGCCCGCCGCTTTCGCACTTTAGCTGTTT
CTCCAGGCCACATATGATTAGTTCCAGGCCGAAAAGGAAGGCAGGTTCGGCTCCCTGCCGGTCGAACAGC
TCAATTGCTTGTCTCAGAAGTGGGGGCATAGAATCGGTGGTAGGTGTCTCTCTTTCCTCTTTTGCTACTT
GATGCTCCTGTTCCTCCAATACGCAGCCCAGTGTAAAGTGGCCCACGGCGGACAGAGCGTACAGTGCGTT
CTCCAGGGAGAAGCCTTGCTGACACAGGAACGCGAGCTGATTTTCCAGGGTTTCGTACTGTTTCTCTGTT
GGGCGGGTGCCGAGATGCACTTTAGCCCCGTCGCGATGTGAGAGGAGAGCACAGCGGAATGACTTGGCGT
TGTTCCGCAGAAAGTCTTGCCATGACTCGCCTTCCAGGGGGCAGAAGTGGGTATGATGCCTGTCCAGCAT
CTCGATTGGCAGGGCATCGAGCAGGGCCCGCTTGTTCTTCACGTGCCAGTACAGGGTAGGCTGCTCAACT
CCCAGCTTTTGAGCGAGTTTCCTTGTCGTCAGGCCTTCGATACCGACTCCATTGAGTAATTCCAGAGCGC
CGTTTATGACTTTGCTCTTGTCCAGTCTAGACATCAATTGGTATACGTATGCATATTTAAATGAATTCTT
TGCCAAAATGATGAGACAGCACAATAACCAGCACGTTGCCCAGGAGCTGTAGGAAAAAGAAGAAGGCATG
AACATGGTTAGCAGAGGCTCTAGAGCCGCCGGTCACACGCCAGAAGCCGAACCCCGCCCTGCCCCGTCCC
CCCCGAAGGCAGCCGTCCCCCCGCGGACAGCCCCGAGGCTGGAGAGGGAGAAGGGGACGGCGGCGCGGCG
ACGCACGAAGGCCCTCCCCGCCCATTTCCTTCCTGCCGGCGCCGCACCGCTTCGCCCCGCGCCCGCTAGA
GGGGGTGCGGCGGCGCCTCCCAGATTTCGGCTCCGCACAGATTTGGGACAAAGGAAGTCCCTGCGCCCTC
TCGCACGATTACCATAAAAGGCAATGGCTGCGGCTCGCCGCGCCTCGACAGCCGCCGGCGCTCCGGGGGC
CGCCGCGCCCCTCCCCCGAGCCCTCCCCGGCCCGAGGCGGCCCCGCCCCGCCCGGCACCCCCACCTGCCG
CCACCCCCCGCCCGGCACGGCGAGCCCCGCGCCACGCCCCGTACGGAGCCCCGCACCCGAAGCCGGGCCG
TGCTCAGCAACTCGGGGAGGGGGGTGCAGGGGGGGTTGCAGCCCGACCGACGCGCCCACACCCCCTGCTC
ACCCCCCCACGCACACACCCCGCACGCAGCCTTTGTTCCCCTCGCAGCCCCCCCCGCACCGCGGGGCACC
GCCCCCGGCCGCGCTCCCCTCGCGCACACTGCGGAGCGCACAAAGCCCCGCGCCGCGCCCGCAGCGCTCA
CAGCCGCCGGGCAGCGCGGAGCCGCACGCGGCGCTCCCCACGCACACACACACGCACGCACCCCCCGAGC
CGCTCCCCCCGCACAAAGGGCCCTCCCGGAGCCCCTCAAGGCTTTCACGCAGCCACAGAAAAGAAACAAG
CCGTCATTAAACCAAGCGCTAATTACAGCCCGGAGGAGAAGGGCCGTCCCGCCCGCTCACCTGTGGGAGT
AACGCGGTCAGTCAGAGCCGGGGCGGGCGGCGCGAGGCGGCGGCGGAGCGGGGCACGGGGCGAAGGCAGC
GCGCAGCGACTCCCGCCCGCCGCGCGCTTCGCTTTTTATAGGGCCGCCGCCGCCGCCGCCTCGCCATAAA
AGGAAACTTTCGGAGCGCGCCGCTCTGATTGGCTGCCGCCGCACCTCTCCGCCTCGCCCCGCCCCGCCCC
TCGCCCCGCCCCGCCCCGCCTGGCGCGCGCCCCCCCCCCCCCCCCGCCCCCATCGCTGCACAAAATAATT
AAAAAATAAATAAATACAAAATTGGGGGTGGGGAGGGGGGGGAGATGGGGAGAGTGAAGCAGAACGTGGG
GCTCACCTCGACCATCATGGTAATAGCGATGACTAATACGTAGATGTACTGCCAAGTAGGAAAGTCCCAT
AAGGTCATGTACTGGGCATAATGCCAGGCGGGCCATTTACCGTCATTGACGTCAATAGGGGGCGTACTTG
GCATATGATACACTTGATGTACTGCCAAGTGGGCAGTTTACCGTAAATACTCCACCCATTGACGTCAATG
GAAAGTCCCTATTGGCGTTACTATGGGAACATACGTCATTATTGACGTCAATGGGCGGGGGTCGTTGGGC
GGTCAGCCAGGCGGGCCATTTACCGTAAGTTATGTAACGCGGAACTCCATATATGGGCTATGAACTAATG
ACCCCGTAATTGATTACTATTAATAACTAGCTAGTCAATAATCAATGTCGACGATGATGCTGTACACTCG
AAACTTTTTCGAAGGTCCGAGGTTCTAGACGAGTTTACTCCCTATCAGTGATAGAGAACGATGTCGAGTT
TACTCCCTATCAGTGATAGAGAACGTATGTCGAGTTTACTCCCTATCAGTGATAGAGAACGTATGTCGAG
TTTACTCCCTATCAGTGATAGAGAACGTATGTCGAGTTTATCCCTATCAGTGATAGAGAACGTATGTCGA
GTTTACTCCCTATCAGTGATAGAGAACGTATGTCGAGGTAGGCGTGTACGGTGGGAGGCCTATATAAGCA
GAGCTCGTTTAGTGAACCGTCAGATCGCTTAAGGCCACCATGGCGGAGGAGCAGGACCTATCGGAGGTGG
AGCTGAGCCCCGTGGGCTCGGAGGAGCCCCGCTGCCTGTCCCCGGGGAGCGCGCCCTCGCTAGGGCCCGA
CGGCGGCGGCGGCGGATCGGGCCTGCGAGCCAGCCCGGGGCCAGGCGAGCTGGGCAAGGTCAAGAAGGAG
CAGCAGGACGGCGAGGCGGACGATGACAAGTTCCCCGTGTGCATCCGCGAGGCCGTCAGCCAGGTGCTCA
GCGGCTACGACTGGACGCTGGTGCCCATGCCCGTGCGCGTCAACGGCGCCAGCAAAAGCAAGCCGCACGT
CAAGCGGCCCATGAACGCCTTCATGGTGTGGGCTCAGGCAGCGCGCAGGAAGCTCGCGGACCAGTACCCG
CACCTGCACAACGCTGAGCTCAGCAAGACGCTGGGCAAGCTCTGGAGGCTGCTGAACGAAAGTGACAAGC
GCCCCTTCATCGAGGAGGCTGAGCGGCTCCGTATGCAGCACAAGAAAGACCACCCGGACTACAAGTACCA
GCCCAGGCGGCGGAAGAACGGGAAGGCCGCCCAGGGCGAGGCGGAGTGCCCCGGTGGGGAGGCCGAGCAA
GGTGGGACCGCCGCCATCCAGGCCCACTACAAGAGCGCCCACTTGGACCACCGGCACCCAGGAGAGGGCT
CCCCCATGTCAGATGGGAACCCCGAGCACCCCTCAGGCCAGAGCCATGGCCCACCCACCCCTCCAACCAC
CCCGAAGACAGAGCTGCAGTCGGGCAAGGCAGACCCGAAGCGGGACGGGCGCTCCATGGGGGAGGGCGGG
AAGCCTCACATCGACTTCGGCAACGTGGACATTGGTGAGATCAGCCACGAGGTAATGTCCAACATGGAGA
CCTTTGATGTGGCTGAGTTGGACCAGTACCTGCCGCCCAATGGGCACCCAGGCCATGTGAGCAGCTACTC
AGCAGCCGGCTATGGGCTGGGCAGTGCCCTGGCCGTGGCCAGTGGACACTCCGCCTGGATCTCCAAGCCA
CCAGGCGTGGCTCTGCCCACGGTCTCACCACCTGGTGTGGATGCCAAAGCCCAGGTGAAGACAGAGACCG
CGGGGCCCCAGGGGCCCCCACACTACACCGACCAGCCATCCACCTCACAGATCGCCTACACCTCCCTCAG
CCTGCCCCACTATGGCTCAGCCTTCCCCTCCATCTCCCGCCCCCAGTTTGACTACTCTGACCATCAGCCC
TCAGGACCCTATTATGGCCACTCGGGCCAGGCCTCTGGCCTCTACTCGGCCTTCTCCTATATGGGGCCCT
CGCAGCGGCCCCTCTACACGGCCATCTCTGACCCCAGCCCCTCAGGGCCCCAGTCCCACAGCCCCACACA
CTGGGAGCAGCCAGTATATACGACACTGTCCCGGCCCTAAACGCGTGGGGGAGGCTAACTGAAACACGGA
AGGAGACAATACCGGAAGGAACCCGCGCTATGACGGCAATAAAAAGACAGAATAAAACGCACGGTGTTGG
GTCGTTTGTTCATAAACGCGGGGTTCGGTCCCAGGGCTGGCACTCTGTCGATACCCCACCGAGACCCCAT
TGGGGCCAATACGCCCGCGTTTCTTCCTTTTCCCCACCCCACCCCCCAAGTTCGGGTGAAGGCCCAGGGC
TCGCAGCCAACGTCGGGGCGGCAGGCCCTGCCATAGCTCGAGTGCTATTGTCTTCCCAATCCTCCCCCTT
GCTGTCCTGCCCCACCCCACCCCCCAGAATAGAATGACACCTACTCAGACAATGCGATGCAATTTCCTCA
TTTTATTAGGAAAGGACAGTGGGAGTGGCACCTTCCAGGGTCAAGGAAGGCACGGGGGAGGGGCAAACAA
CAGATGGCTGGCAACTAGAAGGCACAGTCGAGGCTGATCAGCGGGTTTAAACGGGCCCTCTAGAGTCGGT
GGGCCTCGGGGGCGGGTGCGGGGTCGGCGGGGCCGCCCCGGGTGGCTTCGGTCGGAGCCATGGGGTCGTG
CGCTCCTTTCGGTCGGGCGCTGCGGGTCGTGGGGCGGGCGTCAGGCACCGGGCTTGCGGGTCATGCACCA
GGTGCGCGGTCCTTCGGGCACCTCGACGTCGGCGGTGACGGTGAAGCCGAGCCGCTCGTAGAAGGGGAGG
TTGCGGGGCGCGGAGGTCTCCAGGAAGGCGGGCACCCCGGCGCGCTCGGCCGCCTCCACTCCGGGGAGCA
CGACGGCGCTGCCCAGACCCTTGCCCTGGTGGTCGGGCGAGACGCCGACGGTGGCCAGGAACCACGCGGG
CTCCTTGGGCCGGTGCGGCGCCAGGAGGCCTTCCATCTGTTGCTGCGCGGCCAGCCGGGAACCGCTCAAC
TCGGCCATGCGCGGGCCGATCTCGGCGAACACCGCCCCCGCTTCGACGCTCTCCGGCGTGGTCCAGACCG
CCACCGCGGCGCCGTCGTCCGCGACCCACACCTTGCCGATGTCGAGCCCGACGCGCGTGAGGAAGAGTTC
TTGCAGCTCGGTGACCCGCTCGATGTGGCGGTCCGGGTCGACGGTGTGGCGCGTGGCGGGGTAGTCGGCG
AACGCGGCGGCGAGGGTGCGTACGGCCCGGGGGACGTCGTCGCGGGTGGCGAGGCGCACCGTGGGCTTGT
ACTCGGTCATTTCGAGCCTAGGGCCGGGATTCTCCTCCACGTCACCGCATGTTAGAAGACTTCCTCTGCC
CTCTCCGCTGCCAGATCTGAGGCCCTGTGGGAGGAAGAGAAGAGGTCAGGCCGAAGTTCCTATACTATTT
GAAGAATAGGAACTTCAAGCTTGCCCCACTGTGGGGTGGAGGGGACAGATAAAAGTACCCAGAACCAGAG
CCACATTAACCGGCCCTGGGAATATAAGGTGGTCCCAGCTCGGGGACACAGGATCCCTGGAGGCAGCAAA
CATGCTGTCCTGAAGTGGACATAGGGGCCCGGGTTGGAGGAAGAAGACTAGCTGAGCTCTCGGACCCCTG
GAAGATGCCATGACAGGGGGCTGGAAGAGCTAGCACAGACTAGAGAGGTAAGGGGGGTAGGGGAGCTGCC
CAAATGAAAGGAGTGAGAGGTGACCCGAATCCACAGGAGAACGGGGTGTCCAGGCAAAGAAAGCAAGAGG
ATGGAGAGGTGGCTAAAGCCAGGGAGACGGGGTACTTTGGGGTTGTCCAGAAAAACGGTGATGATGCAGG
CCTACAAGAAGGGGAGGCGGGACGCAAGGGAGACATCCGTCGGAGAAGGCCATCCTAAGAAACGAGAGAT
GGCACAGGCCCCAGAAGGAGAAGGAAAAGGGAACCCAGCGAGTGAAGACGGCATGGGGTTGGGTGAGGGA
GGAGAGATGCCCGGAGAGGACCCAGACACGGGGAGGATCCGCTCAGAGGACATCACGTGGTGCAGCGCCG
AGAAGGAAGTGCTCCGGAAAGAGCATCCTTGGGCAGCAACACAGCAGAGAGCAAGGGGAAGAGGGAGTGG
AGGAAGACGGAACCTGAAGGAGGCGGCAGGGAAGGATCTGGGCCAGCCGTAGAGGTGACCCAGGCCACAA
GCTGCAGACAGAAAGCGGCACAGGCCCAGGGGAGAGAATGCTGGTCAGAGAAAGCAGGTACCCAATTCGC
CCTATAGTGAGTCGTATTACGCGCGCTCACTGGCCGTCGTTTTACAACGTCGTGACTGGGAAAACCCTGG
CGTTACCCAACTTAATCGCCTTGCAGCACATCCCCCTTTCGCCAGCTGGCGTAATAGCGAAGAGGCCCGC
ACCGATCGCCCTTCCCAACAGTTGCGCAGCCTGAATGGCGAATGGG
[124 nt withheld, positions 9987-10110]
C
[91 nt withheld, positions 10112-10202]
A
[49 nt withheld, positions 10204-10252]
CCTTTGACGTTGGAGTCCACGTTCTTT
[37 nt withheld, positions 10280-10316]
ACCCTATCTCGGTCTATTCTTTTGATTTATAAGGGATTTTGCCGATTTCGGCCTATTGGTTAAAAAATGA
GCTGATTTAACAAAAATTTAACGCGAATTTTAACAAAATATTAACGCTTACAATTTAG
