Features (pLannotate 1.2.2; 28 found; start..end, strand, type, name):
    282..1679    +  CDS            SOX10: SOX10_HUMAN - Experimental evidence at protein level: Swiss-Prot protein existence level 1. Transcription factor that plays a central role in developing and mature glia (By similarity). Specifically activates expression of myelin genes, during oligodendrocyte (OL) maturation, such as DUSP15 and MYRF, thereby playing a central role in oligodendrocyte maturation and CNS myelination (By similarity). Once induced, MYRF cooperates with SOX10 to implement the myelination program (By similarity). Transcriptional activator of MITF, acting synergistically with PAX3 (PubMed:21965087). Transcriptional ac
   1746..1793    +  polyA_signal   HSV TK poly(A) signal: herpes simplex virus thymidine kinase polyadenylation signal (Cole and Stacy, 1985)
   1884..1900    -  polyA_signal   bGH poly(A) signal (fragment): bovine growth hormone polyadenylation signal
   2048..2159    -  polyA_signal   bGH poly(A) signal: bovine growth hormone polyadenylation signal
   2198..2263    -  CDS            dmpM (fragment): DMPM_STRAD - Protein inferred from homology: Swiss-Prot protein existence level 3. From Streptomyces alboniger.
   2313..2912    -  CDS            PuroR: puromycin N-acetyltransferase; pac from Streptomyces alboniger; confers resistance to puromycin
   2996..3021    -  misc_feature   SA: splice acceptor site
   3065..3868    -  misc_feature   HA-L: left homology arm from the adeno-associated virus integration site (AAVS1) within intron 1 of the human PPP1R12C gene
   3883..3901    -  promoter       T7 promoter: promoter for bacteriophage T7 RNA polymerase
   3909..4064    +  CDS            lacZα (fragment): LacZα fragment of β-galactosidase; lacZ fragment
   4069..4497    +  rep_origin     f1 ori (sequence partly withheld): f1 bacteriophage origin of replication; arrow indicates direction of (+) strand synthesis
   4550..4654    +  promoter       AmpR promoter: bla
   4655..5515    +  CDS            AmpR: β-lactamase; bla; confers resistance to ampicillin, carbenicillin, and related antibiotics
   5686..6274    +  rep_origin     ori: high-copy-number ColE1/pMB1/pBR322/pUC origin of replication
   6457..6549    +  CDS            lacI (fragment): lac repressor; lacI; The lac repressor binds to the lac operator to inhibit transcription in E. coli. This inhibition can be relieved by adding lactose or isopropyl-β-D-thiogalactopyranoside (IPTG).
   6562..6583    +  protein_bind   CAP binding site: CAP binding activates transcription in the presence of cAMP. E. coli catabolite activator protein
   6598..6628    +  promoter       lac promoter: promoter for the E. coli lac operon
   6636..6652    +  protein_bind   lac operator: The lac repressor binds to the lac operator to inhibit transcription in E. coli. This inhibition can be relieved by adding lactose or isopropyl-β-D-thiogalactopyranoside (IPTG). lac repressor encoded by lacI
   6697..6715    +  promoter       T3 promoter: promoter for bacteriophage T3 RNA polymerase
   6728..6744    +  misc_feature   MCS (fragment): pBluescript multiple cloning site
   6745..7581    -  misc_feature   HA-R: right homology arm from the adeno-associated virus integration site (AAVS1) within intron 1 of the human PPP1R12C gene
   7591..7624    -  protein_bind   FRT (minimal): supports FLP-mediated excision but not integration (Turan and Bode, 2011) FLP recombinase from the Saccharomyces cerevisiae 2μ plasmid
   7631..7855    -  polyA_signal   bGH poly(A) signal: bovine growth hormone polyadenylation signal
   7869..8615    -  CDS            rtTA-Advanced: improved tetracycline-controlled transactivator In the Tet-On® system, rtTA-Advanced binds to the Tet-responsive element and stimulates transcription only in the presence of tetracycline or doxycycline.
   8670..9686    -  intron         chimeric intron: chimera between introns from chicken β-actin and rabbit β-globin
   9687..9962    -  promoter       chicken β-actin promoter: No description available
   9967..10270   -  enhancer       CMV enhancer: human cytomegalovirus immediate early enhancer
  10402..270     +  promoter       tight TRE promoter (fragment) (across the origin): Tet-responsive promoter PTight, consisting of seven tet operator sequences followed by the minimal CMV promoter
>Addgene plasmid #115240 | pZ M2rtTA_CAGG TetON-Sox10 | addgene full sequence | sequence record 229029 | Addgene NGS Result
TCCCTATCAGTGATAGAGAACGATGTCGAGTTTACTCCCTATCAGTGATAGAGAACGTATGTCGAGTTTA
CTCCCTATCAGTGATAGAGAACGTATGTCGAGTTTACTCCCTATCAGTGATAGAGAACGTATGTCGAGTT
TATCCCTATCAGTGATAGAGAACGTATGTCGAGTTTACTCCCTATCAGTGATAGAGAACGTATGTCGAGG
TAGGCGTGTACGGTGGGAGGCCTATATAAGCAGAGCTCGTTTAGTGAACCGTCAGATCGCTTAAGGCCAC
CATGGCGGAGGAGCAGGACCTATCGGAGGTGGAGCTGAGCCCCGTGGGCTCGGAGGAGCCCCGCTGCCTG
TCCCCGGGGAGCGCGCCCTCGCTAGGGCCCGACGGCGGCGGCGGCGGATCGGGCCTGCGAGCCAGCCCGG
GGCCAGGCGAGCTGGGCAAGGTCAAGAAGGAGCAGCAGGACGGCGAGGCGGACGATGACAAGTTCCCCGT
GTGCATCCGCGAGGCCGTCAGCCAGGTGCTCAGCGGCTACGACTGGACGCTGGTGCCCATGCCCGTGCGC
GTCAACGGCGCCAGCAAAAGCAAGCCGCACGTCAAGCGGCCCATGAACGCCTTCATGGTGTGGGCTCAGG
CAGCGCGCAGGAAGCTCGCGGACCAGTACCCGCACCTGCACAACGCTGAGCTCAGCAAGACGCTAGGCAA
GCTCTGGAGGCTGCTGAACGAAAGTGACAAGCGCCCCTTCATCGAGGAGGCTGAGCGGCTCCGTATGCAG
CACAAGAAAGACCACCCGGACTACAAGTACCAGCCCAGGCGGCGGAAGAACGGGAAGGCCGCCCAGGGCG
AGGCGGAGTGCCCCGGTGGGGAGGCCGAGCAAGGTGGGACCGCCGCCATCCAGGCCCACTACAAGAGCGC
CCACTTGGACCACCGGCACCCAGGAGAGGGCTCCCCCATGTCAGATGGGAACCCCGAGCACCCCTCAGGC
CAGAGCCATGGCCCACCCACCCCTCCAACCACCCCGAAGACAGAGCTGCAGTCGGGCAAGGCAGACCCGA
AGCGGGACGGGCGCTCCATGGGGGAGGGCGGGAAGCCTCACATCGACTTCGGCAACGTGGACATTGGTGA
GATCAGCCACGAGGTAATGTCCAACATGGAGACCTTTGATGTGGCTGAGTTGGACCAGTACCTGCCGCCC
AATGGGCACCCAGGCCACGTGAGCAGCTACTCAGCAGCCGGCTATGGGCTGGGCAGTGCCCTGGCCGTGG
CCAGTGGACACTCCGCCTGGATCTCCAAGCCACCAGGCGTGGCTCTGCCCACGGTCTCACCACCTGGTGT
GGATGCCAAAGCCCAGGTGAAGACAGAGACCGCGGGGCCCCAGGGGCCCCCACACTACACCGACCAGCCA
TCCACCTCACAGATCGCCTACACCTCCCTCAGCCTGCCCCACTATGGCTCAGCCTTCCCCTCCATCTCCC
GCCCCCAGTTTGACTACTCTGACCATCAGCCCTCAGGACCCTATTATGGCCACTCGGGCCAGGCCTCTGG
CCTCTACTCGGCCTTCTCCTATATGGGGCCCTCGCAGCGGCCCCTCTACACGGCCATCTCTGACCCCAGC
CCCTCAGGGCCCCAGTCCCACAGCCCCACACACTGGGAGCAGCCAGTATATACGACACTGTCCCGGCCCT
AAACGCGTGGGGGAGGCTAACTGAAACACGGAAGGAGACAATACCGGAAGGAACCCGCGCTATGACGGCA
ATAAAAAGACAGAATAAAACGCACGGTGTTGGGTCGTTTGTTCATAAACGCGGGGTTCGGTCCCAGGGCT
GGCACTCTGTCGATACCCCACCGAGACCCCATTGGGGCCAATACGCCCGCGTTTCTTCCTTTTCCCCACC
CCACCCCCCAAGTTCGGGTGAAGGCCCAGGGCTCGCAGCCAACGTCGGGGCGGCAGGCCCTGCCATAGCT
CGAGTGCTATTGTCTTCCCAATCCTCCCCCTTGCTGTCCTGCCCCACCCCACCCCCCAGAATAGAATGAC
ACCTACTCAGACAATGCGATGCAATTTCCTCATTTTATTAGGAAAGGACAGTGGGAGTGGCACCTTCCAG
GGTCAAGGAAGGCACGGGGGAGGGGCAAACAACAGATGGCTGGCAACTAGAAGGCACAGTCGAGGCTGAT
CAGCGGGTTTAAACGGGCCCTCTAGAGTCGGTGGGCCTCGGGGGCGGGTGCGGGGTCGGCGGGGCCGCCC
CGGGTGGCTTCGGTCGGAGCCATGGGGTCGTGCGCTCCTTTCGGTCGGGCGCTGCGGGTCGTGGGGCGGG
CGTCAGGCACCGGGCTTGCGGGTCATGCACCAGGTGCGCGGTCCTTCGGGCACCTCGACGTCGGCGGTGA
CGGTGAAGCCGAGCCGCTCGTAGAAGGGGAGGTTGCGGGGCGCGGAGGTCTCCAGGAAGGCGGGCACCCC
GGCGCGCTCGGCCGCCTCCACTCCGGGGAGCACGACGGCGCTGCCCAGACCCTTGCCCTGGTGGTCGGGC
GAGACGCCGACGGTGGCCAGGAACCACGCGGGCTCCTTGGGCCGGTGCGGCGCCAGGAGGCCTTCCATCT
GTTGCTGCGCGGCCAGCCGGGAACCGCTCAACTCGGCCATGCGCGGGCCGATCTCGGCGAACACCGCCCC
CGCTTCGACGCTCTCCGGCGTGGTCCAGACCGCCACCGCGGCGCCGTCGTCCGCGACCCACACCTTGCCG
ATGTCGAGCCCGACGCGCGTGAGGAAGAGTTCTTGCAGCTCGGTGACCCGCTCGATGTGGCGGTCCGGGT
CGACGGTGTGGCGCGTGGCGGGGTAGTCGGCGAACGCGGCGGCGAGGGTGCGTACGGCCCGGGGGACGTC
GTCGCGGGTGGCGAGGCGCACCGTGGGCTTGTACTCGGTCATTTCGAGCCTAGGGCCGGGATTCTCCTCC
ACGTCACCGCATGTTAGAAGACTTCCTCTGCCCTCTCCGCTGCCAGATCTGAGGCCCTGTGGGAGGAAGA
GAAGAGGTCAGGCCGAAGTTCCTATACTATTTGAAGAATAGGAACTTCAAGCTTGCCCCACTGTGGGGTG
GAGGGGACAGATAAAAGTACCCAGAACCAGAGCCACATTAACCGGCCCTGGGAATATAAGGTGGTCCCAG
CTCGGGGACACAGGATCCCTGGAGGCAGCAAACATGCTGTCCTGAAGTGGACATAGGGGCCCGGGTTGGA
GGAAGAAGACTAGCTGAGCTCTCGGACCCCTGGAAGATGCCATGACAGGGGGCTGGAAGAGCTAGCACAG
ACTAGAGAGGTAAGGGGGGTAGGGGAGCTGCCCAAATGAAAGGAGTGAGAGGTGACCCGAATCCACAGGA
GAACGGGGTGTCCAGGCAAAGAAAGCAAGAGGATGGAGAGGTGGCTAAAGCCAGGGAGACGGGGTACTTT
GGGGTTGTCCAGAAAAACGGTGATGATGCAGGCCTACAAGAAGGGGAGGCGGGACGCAAGGGAGACATCC
GTCGGAGAAGGCCATCCTAAGAAACGAGAGATGGCACAGGCCCCAGAAGGAGAAGGAAAAGGGAACCCAG
CGAGTGAAGACGGCATGGGGTTGGGTGAGGGAGGAGAGATGCCCGGAGAGGACCCAGACACGGGGAGGAT
CCGCTCAGAGGACATCACGTGGTGCAGCGCCGAGAAGGAAGTGCTCCGGAAAGAGCATCCTTGGGCAGCA
ACACAGCAGAGAGCAAGGGGAAGAGGGAGTGGAGGAAGACGGAACCTGAAGGAGGCGGCAGGGAAGGATC
TGGGCCAGCCGTAGAGGTGACCCAGGCCACAAGCTGCAGACAGAAAGCGGCACAGGCCCAGGGGAGAGAA
TGCTGGTCAGAGAAAGCAGGTACCCAATTCGCCCTATAGTGAGTCGTATTACGCGCGCTCACTGGCCGTC
GTTTTACAACGTCGTGACTGGGAAAACCCTGGCGTTACCCAACTTAATCGCCTTGCAGCACATCCCCCTT
TCGCCAGCTGGCGTAATAGCGAAGAGGCCCGCACCGATCGCCCTTCCCAACAGTTGCGCAGCCTGAATGG
CGAATGGG
[124 nt withheld, positions 4069-4192]
C
[91 nt withheld, positions 4194-4284]
A
[49 nt withheld, positions 4286-4334]
CCTTTGACGTTGGAGTCCACGTTCTTT
[37 nt withheld, positions 4362-4398]
ACCCTATCTCGGTCTATTCTTTTGATTTATAAGGGATTTTGCCGATTTCGGCCTATTGGTTAAAAAATGA
GCTGATTTAACAAAAATTTAACGCGAATTTTAACAAAATATTAACGCTTACAATTTAGGTGGCACTTTTC
GGGGAAATGTGCGCGGAACCCCTATTTGTTTATTTTTCTAAATACATTCAAATATGTATCCGCTCATGAG
ACAATAACCCTGATAAATGCTTCAATAATATTGAAAAAGGAAGAGTATGAGTATTCAACATTTCCGTGTC
GCCCTTATTCCCTTTTTTGCGGCATTTTGCCTTCCTGTTTTTGCTCACCCAGAAACGCTGGTGAAAGTAA
AAGATGCTGAAGATCAGTTGGGTGCACGAGTGGGTTACATCGAACTGGATCTCAACAGCGGTAAGATCCT
TGAGAGTTTTCGCCCCGAAGAACGTTTTCCAATGATGAGCACTTTTAAAGTTCTGCTATGTGGCGCGGTA
TTATCCCGTATTGACGCCGGGCAAGAGCAACTCGGTCGCCGCATACACTATTCTCAGAATGACTTGGTTG
AGTACTCACCAGTCACAGAAAAGCATCTTACGGATGGCATGACAGTAAGAGAATTATGCAGTGCTGCCAT
AACCATGAGTGATAACACTGCGGCCAACTTACTTCTGACAACGATCGGAGGACCGAAGGAGCTAACCGCT
TTTTTGCACAACATGGGGGATCATGTAACTCGCCTTGATCGTTGGGAACCGGAGCTGAATGAAGCCATAC
CAAACGACGAGCGTGACACCACGATGCCTGTAGCAATGGCAACAACGTTGCGCAAACTATTAACTGGCGA
ACTACTTACTCTAGCTTCCCGGCAACAATTAATAGACTGGATGGAGGCGGATAAAGTTGCAGGACCACTT
CTGCGCTCGGCCCTTCCGGCTGGCTGGTTTATTGCTGATAAATCTGGAGCCGGTGAGCGTGGGTCTCGCG
GTATCATTGCAGCACTGGGGCCAGATGGTAAGCCCTCCCGTATCGTAGTTATCTACACGACGGGGAGTCA
GGCAACTATGGATGAACGAAATAGACAGATCGCTGAGATAGGTGCCTCACTGATTAAGCATTGGTAACTG
TCAGACCAAGTTTACTCATATATACTTTAGATTGATTTAAAACTTCATTTTTAATTTAAAAGGATCTAGG
TGAAGATCCTTTTTGATAATCTCATGACCAAAATCCCTTAACGTGAGTTTTCGTTCCACTGAGCGTCAGA
CCCCGTAGAAAAGATCAAAGGATCTTCTTGAGATCCTTTTTTTCTGCGCGTAATCTGCTGCTTGCAAACA
AAAAAACCACCGCTACCAGCGGTGGTTTGTTTGCCGGATCAAGAGCTACCAACTCTTTTTCCGAAGGTAA
CTGGCTTCAGCAGAGCGCAGATACCAAATACTGTTCTTCTAGTGTAGCCGTAGTTAGGCCACCACTTCAA
GAACTCTGTAGCACCGCCTACATACCTCGCTCTGCTAATCCTGTTACCAGTGGCTGCTGCCAGTGGCGAT
AAGTCGTGTCTTACCGGGTTGGACTCAAGACGATAGTTACCGGATAAGGCGCAGCGGTCGGGCTGAACGG
GGGGTTCGTGCACACAGCCCAGCTTGGAGCGAACGACCTACACCGAACTGAGATACCTACAGCGTGAGCT
ATGAGAAAGCGCCACGCTTCCCGAAGGGAGAAAGGCGGACAGGTATCCGGTAAGCGGCAGGGTCGGAACA
GGAGAGCGCACGAGGGAGCTTCCAGGGGGAAACGCCTGGTATCTTTATAGTCCTGTCGGGTTTCGCCACC
TCTGACTTGAGCGTCGATTTTTGTGATGCTCGTCAGGGGGGCGGAGCCTATGGAAAAACGCCAGCAACGC
GGCCTTTTTACGGTTCCTGGCCTTTTGCTGGCCTTTTGCTCACATGTTCTTTCCTGCGTTATCCCCTGAT
TCTGTGGATAACCGTATTACCGCCTTTGAGTGAGCTGATACCGCTCGCCGCAGCCGAACGACCGAGCGCA
GCGAGTCAGTGAGCGAGGAAGCGGAAGAGCGCCCAATACGCAAACCGCCTCTCCCCGCGCGTTGGCCGAT
TCATTAATGCAGCTGGCACGACAGGTTTCCCGACTGGAAAGCGGGCAGTGAGCGCAACGCAATTAATGTG
AGTTAGCTCACTCATTAGGCACCCCAGGCTTTACACTTTATGCTTCCGGCTCGTATGTTGTGTGGAATTG
TGAGCGGATAACAATTTCACACAGGAAACAGCTATGACCATGATTACGCCAAGCGCGCAATTAACCCTCA
CTAAAGGGAACAAAAGCTGGAGCTCCACCGCGGTGGAGAGCAGAGCCAGGAACCCCTGTAGGGAAGGGGC
AGGAGAGCCAGGGGCATGAGATGGTGGACGAGGAAGGGGGACAGGGAAGCCTGAGCGCCTCTCCTGGGCT
TGCCAAGGACTCAAACCCAGAAGCCCAGAGCAGGGCCTTAGGGAAGCGGGACCCTGCTCTGGGCGGAGGA
ATATGTCCCAGATAGCACTGGGGACTCTTTAAGGAAAGAAGGATGGAGAAAGAGAAAGGGAGTAGAGGCG
GCCACGACCTGGTGAACACCTAGGACGCACCATTCTCACAAAGGGAGTTTTCCACACGGACACCCCCCTC
CTCACCACAGCCCTGCCAGGACGGGGCTGGCTACTGGCCTTATCTCACAGGTAAAACTGACGCACGGAGG
AACAATATAAATTGGGGACTAGAAAGGTGAAGAGCCAAAGTTAGAACTCAGGACCAACTTATTCTGATTT
TGTTTTTCCAAACTGCTTCTCCTCTTGGGAAGTGTAAGGAAGCTGCAGCACCAGGATCAGTGAAACGCAC
CAGACAGCCGCGTCAGAGCAGCTCAGGTTCTGGGAGAGGGTAGCGCAGGGTGGCCACTGAGAACCGGGCA
GGTCACGCATCCCCCCCTTCCCTCCCACCCCCTGCCAAGCTCTCCCTCCCAGGATCCTCTCTGGCTCCAT
CGTAAGCAAACCTTAGAGGTTCTGGCAAGGAGAGAGATGGCTCCAGGAAATGGGGGTGTGTCACCAGATA
AGGAATCTGCCTAACAGGAGGTGGGGGTTAGACCCAATATCAGGAGACTAGGAAGGAGGAGGCCTAAGGA
TGGGGCTTTTCTGTCACCAATCCTGTCCCTAGTAGCGGCCGCGAAGTTCCTATACTTTCTAGAGAATAGG
AACTTCTTCGAACCATAGAGCCCACCGCATCCCCAGCATGCCTGCTATTGTCTTCCCAATCCTCCCCCTT
GCTGTCCTGCCCCACCCCACCCCCCAGAATAGAATGACACCTACTCAGACAATGCGATGCAATTTCCTCA
TTTTATTAGGAAAGGACAGTGGGAGTGGCACCTTCCAGGGTCAAGGAAGGCACGGGGGAGGGGCAAACAA
CAGATGGCTGGCAACTAGAAGGCACAGTCGAGGCACTAGTTTACCCGGGGAGCATGTCAAGGTCAAAATC
GTCAAGAGCGTCAGCAGGCAGCATATCAAGGTCAAAGTCGTCAAGGGCATCGGCTGGGAGCATGTCTAAG
TCAAAATCGTCAAGGGCGTCGGCCGGCCCGCCGCTTTCGCACTTTAGCTGTTTCTCCAGGCCACATATGA
TTAGTTCCAGGCCGAAAAGGAAGGCAGGTTCGGCTCCCTGCCGGTCGAACAGCTCAATTGCTTGTCTCAG
AAGTGGGGGCATAGAATCGGTGGTAGGTGTCTCTCTTTCCTCTTTTGCTACTTGATGCTCCTGTTCCTCC
AATACGCAGCCCAGTGTAAAGTGGCCCACGGCGGACAGAGCGTACAGTGCGTTCTCCAGGGAGAAGCCTT
GCTGACACAGGAACGCGAGCTGATTTTCCAGGGTTTCGTACTGTTTCTCTGTTGGGCGGGTGCCGAGATG
CACTTTAGCCCCGTCGCGATGTGAGAGGAGAGCACAGCGGAATGACTTGGCGTTGTTCCGCAGAAAGTCT
TGCCATGACTCGCCTTCCAGGGGGCAGAAGTGGGTATGATGCCTGTCCAGCATCTCGATTGGCAGGGCAT
CGAGCAGGGCCCGCTTGTTCTTCACGTGCCAGTACAGGGTAGGCTGCTCAACTCCCAGCTTTTGAGCGAG
TTTCCTTGTCGTCAGGCCTTCGATACCGACTCCATTGAGTAATTCCAGAGCGCCGTTTATGACTTTGCTC
TTGTCCAGTCTAGACATGAATTCTTTGCCAAAATGATGAGACAGCACAATAACCAGCACGTTGCCCAGGA
GCTGTAGGAAAAAGAAGAAGGCATGAACATGGTTAGCAGAGGCTCTAGAGCCGCCGGTCACACGCCAGAA
GCCGAACCCCGCCCTGCCCCGTCCCCCCCGAAGGCAGCCGTCCCCCCGCGGACAGCCCCGAGGCTGGAGA
GGGAGAAGGGGACGGCGGCGCGGCGACGCACGAAGGCCCTCCCCGCCCATTTCCTTCCTGCCGGCGCCGC
ACCGCTTCGCCCCGCGCCCGCTAGAGGGGGTGCGGCGGCGCCTCCCAGATTTCGGCTCCGCACAGATTTG
GGACAAAGGAAGTCCCTGCGCCCTCTCGCACGATTACCATAAAAGGCAATGGCTGCGGCTCGCCGCGCCT
CGACAGCCGCCGGCGCTCCGGGGGCCGCCGCGCCCCTCCCCCGAGCCCTCCCCGGCCCGAGGCGGCCCCG
CCCCGCCCGGCACCCCCACCTGCCGCCACCCCCCGCCCGGCACGGCGAGCCCCGCGCCACGCCCCGTACG
GAGCCCCGCACCCGAAGCCGGGCCGTGCTCAGCAACTCGGGGAGGGGGGTGCAGGGGGGGTTGCAGCCCG
ACCGACGCGCCCACACCCCCTGCTCACCCCCCCACGCACACACCCCGCACGCAGCCTTTGTTCCCCTCGC
AGCCCCCCCCGCACCGCGGGGCACCGCCCCCGGCCGCGCTCCCCTCGCGCACACTGCGGAGCGCACAAAG
CCCCGCGCCGCGCCCGCAGCGCTCACAGCCGCCGGGCAGCGCGGAGCCGCACGCGGCGCTCCCCACGCAC
ACACACACGCACGCACCCCCCGAGCCGCTCCCCCCGCACAAAGGGCCCTCCCGGAGCCCCTCAAGGCTTT
CACGCAGCCACAGAAAAGAAACAAGCCGTCATTAAACCAAGCGCTAATTACAGCCCGGAGGAGAAGGGCC
GTCCCGCCCGCTCACCTGTGGGAGTAACGCGGTCAGTCAGAGCCGGGGCGGGCGGCGCGAGGCGGCGGCG
GAGCGGGGCACGGGGCGAAGGCAGCGCGCAGCGACTCCCGCCCGCCGCGCGCTTCGCTTTTTATAGGGCC
GCCGCCGCCGCCGCCTCGCCATAAAAGGAAACTTTCGGAGCGCGCCGCTCTGATTGGCTGCCGCCGCACC
TCTCCGCCTCGCCCCGCCCCGCCCCTCGCCCCGCCCCGCCCCGCCTGGCGCGCGCCCCCCCCCCCCCCGC
CCCCATCGCTGCACAAAATAATTAAAAAATAAATAAATACAAAATTGGGGGTGGGGAGGGGGGGGAGATG
GGGAGAGTGAAGCAGAACGTGGGGCTCACCTCGACCATCATGGTAATAGCGATGACTAATACGTAGATGT
ACTGCCAAGTAGGAAAGTCCCATAAGGTCATGTACTGGGCATAATGCCAGGCGGGCCATTTACCGTCATT
GACGTCAATAGGGGGCGTACTTGGCATATGATACACTTGATGTACTGCCAAGTGGGCAGTTTACCGTAAA
TACTCCACCCATTGACGTCAATGGAAAGTCCCTATTGGCGTTACTATGGGAACATACGTCATTATTGACG
TCAATGGGCGGGGGTCGTTGGGCGGTCAGCCAGGCGGGCCATTTACCGTAAGTTATGTAACGCGGAACTC
CATATATGGGCTATGAACTAATGACCCCGTAATTGATTACTATTAATAACTAGCTAGTCAATAATCAATG
TCGACGATGATGCTGTACACTCGAAACTTTTTTCGAAGGTCCGAGGTTCTAGACGAGTTTAC
